Addgene plasmid #68471: pTRE:shRNA A-pGK:rtTA-Cre
Purpose: Inducible lentivirus expressing an arbitrary shRNA and Cre
Depositing lab: Tyler Jacks. Depositing organization: Massachusetts Institute of Technology. Publication: A Modular Assembly Platform for Rapid Generation of DNA Constructs. Akama-Garren EH, Joshi NS, Tammela T, Chang GP, Wagner BL, Lee DY, Rideout Iii WM, Papagiannakopoulos T, Xue W, Jacks T. Sci Rep. 2016 Feb 18;6:16836. doi: 10.1038/srep16836. PubMed 26887506.
Backbone
  Vector backbone: LV 1-5
  Backbone size w/o insert (bp): 5818
  Total vector size (bp): 10158
  Vector type: Mammalian Expression, Lentiviral, RNAi
Growth in bacteria
  Bacterial resistance: Ampicillin, 100 μg/mL
  Growth temperature: 30°C
  Growth strain: Stbl3
  Copy number: Unknown
Gene/Insert 1
  Gene/Insert name: GFP-shRNA A-miR30
  Insert size (bp): 1534
  Promoter: pTRE
  Cloning method: Gibson Cloning
  Sequencing primers: 5′ GATCAGTGTGAGGGAGTGTAAAGCTGGTTT; 3′ AGGCCTCGGGATTCCTAGGAACAGCGGTTT
Gene/Insert 2
  Gene/Insert name: rtTA-2A-Cre
  Insert size (bp): 1851
  Promoter: pGK
  Cloning method: Gateway Cloning
  Sequencing primers: 5′ AAACCGCTGTTCCTAGGAATCCCGAGGCCT; 3′ AGAGTAATTCAACCCCAAACAACAACGTTT
Terms and licenses: Academic/Nonprofit Terms; Industry Terms: Not Available to Industry
How to cite: pTRE:shRNA A-pGK:rtTA-Cre was a gift from Tyler Jacks (Addgene plasmid # 68471 ; http://n2t.net/addgene:68471 ; RRID:Addgene_68471)
