[The description below was written by a language model from this plasmid's Addgene catalogue record and pLannotate feature annotations shown in this document.]
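Description:
pTRE:shRNA A-pGK:rtTA-Cre is a lentiviral transfer plasmid of about 10.1 kb, built on the LV 1-5 backbone by modular assembly (Gibson and Gateway cloning are recorded for the two inserts). It is intended for mammalian expression and RNAi. In bacteria it is maintained through a high-copy ColE1/pUC-type origin and selected with ampicillin via the β-lactamase gene. The viral framework is HIV-1 derived. A CMV enhancer/promoter is fused to a truncated 5' LTR to drive genomic RNA production in packaging cells. This is followed by the Ψ packaging signal with a gag fragment, the Rev response element for Rev-dependent nuclear export, and the cPPT/CTS. A WPRE sits downstream of the payload to enhance transcript expression, ahead of the 3' LTR region, which the annotation labels as a truncated LTR preceded by a nef fragment.

The payload is a self-contained Tet-On system in two cassettes. The first uses a tight TRE promoter (seven tet operators plus a minimal CMV promoter) to transcribe EGFP followed by an shRNA ("shRNA A", described as arbitrary; its target is not stated). The shRNA is embedded between 5' and 3' miR-30a flanking sequences, so the hairpin is processed as a microRNA from the same Pol II transcript and GFP fluorescence reports induction. The second cassette uses the mouse PGK promoter to express rtTA-Advanced and Cre recombinase constitutively as one 2A-linked open reading frame. The rtTA activates the TRE only when doxycycline or tetracycline is present. Transduced cells therefore undergo Cre-mediated recombination of loxP-flanked alleles regardless of drug, while knockdown can be switched on with the drug. This allows inducible gene silencing in cells carrying Cre-dependent alleles.
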