Features (pLannotate 1.2.2; 24 found; start..end, strand, type, name):
     30..82      -  misc_feature   bom (fragment): basis of mobility region from pBR322
    237..616     +  enhancer       CMV enhancer: human cytomegalovirus immediate early enhancer
    617..816     +  promoter       CMV promoter: human cytomegalovirus (CMV) immediate early promoter
    834..1014    +  LTR            5' LTR (truncated): truncated 5' long terminal repeat (LTR) from HIV-1
   1061..1186    +  misc_feature   HIV-1 Ψ: packaging signal of human immunodeficiency virus type 1
   1170..1508    +  CDS            HIV-1 gag (fragment): gag protein from human immunodeficiency virus 1; gag
   1683..1916    +  misc_feature   RRE: The Rev response element (RRE) of HIV-1 allows for Rev-dependent mRNA export from the nucleus to the cytoplasm.
   2293..2393    +  CDS            Rev (fragment): human immunodeficiency virus 1 (HIV-1) Rev protein; rev; enhances nuclear export of unspliced and incompletely spliced viral mRNAs
   2443..2560    +  misc_feature   cPPT/CTS: central polypurine tract and central termination sequence of HIV-1
   2671..2985    +  promoter       tight TRE promoter: Tet-responsive promoter PTight, consisting of seven tet operator sequences followed by the minimal CMV promoter
   3037..3756    +  CDS            EGFP: the original enhanced GFP (Yang et al., 1996) mammalian codon-optimized
   3800..3893    +  ncRNA          5' miR-30a: sequence upstream of the 71-nt precursor of the human miR-30a microRNA (Zeng et al., 2002) miRNA
   4005..4117    +  ncRNA          3' miR-30a: sequence downstream of the 71-nt precursor of the human miR-30a microRNA (Zeng et al., 2002) miRNA
   4131..4535    +  promoter       PGK promoter (fragment): mouse phosphoglycerate kinase 1 promoter
   4573..5313    +  CDS            rtTA-Advanced: improved tetracycline-controlled transactivator In the Tet-On® system, rtTA-Advanced binds to the Tet-responsive element and stimulates transcription only in the presence of tetracycline or doxycycline.
   5411..6441    +  CDS            Cre (fragment): site-specific recombinase Cre is a site-specific recombinase from bacteriophage P1. Recombination occurs at loxP sequences.
   6494..7082    +  misc_feature   WPRE: woodchuck hepatitis virus posttranscriptional regulatory element
   7083..7102    +  misc_feature   MCS (fragment): pBluescript multiple cloning site
   7104..7604    +  CDS            nef (fragment): NEF_HV1LA - Experimental evidence at protein level: Swiss-Prot protein existence level 1. Extracellular Nef protein targets CD4(+) T-lymphocytes for apoptosis by interacting with CXCR4 surface receptors. From Human immunodeficiency virus type 1 group M subtype B (isolate Lai) (HIV-1).
   7611..7791    +  LTR            5' LTR (truncated): truncated 5' long terminal repeat (LTR) from HIV-1
   7853..8441    -  rep_origin     ori: high-copy-number ColE1/pMB1/pBR322/pUC origin of replication
   8613..9152    -  CDS            bla(M) (fragment): β-lactamase lacking the signal sequence; bla(M); allows cytosolic expression of β-lactamase
   9152..10011   -  CDS            AmpR (fragment): β-lactamase; bla; confers resistance to ampicillin, carbenicillin, and related antibiotics
  10012..10116   -  promoter       AmpR promoter: bla
>Addgene plasmid #68471 | pTRE:shRNA A-pGK:rtTA-Cre | addgene full sequence | sequence record 236959 | Addgene Assembled Sequence
TCGACGGATCGGGAGATCTCCCGATCCCCTATGGTGCACTCTCAGTACAATCTGCTCTGATGCCGCATAG
TTAAGCCAGTATCTGCTCCCTGCTTGTGTGTTGGAGGTCGCTGAGTAGTGCGCGAGCAAAATTTAAGCTA
CAACAAGGCAAGGCTTGACCGACAATTGCATGAAGAATCTGCTTAGGGTTAGGCGTTTTGCGCTGCTTCG
CGATGTACGGGCCAGATATACGCGTTGACATTGATTATTGACTAGTTATTAATAGTAATCAATTACGGGG
TCATTAGTTCATAGCCCATATATGGAGTTCCGCGTTACATAACTTACGGTAAATGGCCCGCCTGGCTGAC
CGCCCAACGACCCCCGCCCATTGACGTCAATAATGACGTATGTTCCCATAGTAACGCCAATAGGGACTTT
CCATTGACGTCAATGGGTGGAGTATTTACGGTAAACTGCCCACTTGGCAGTACATCAAGTGTATCATATG
CCAAGTACGCCCCCTATTGACGTCAATGACGGTAAATGGCCCGCCTGGCATTATGCCCAGTACATGACCT
TATGGGACTTTCCTACTTGGCAGTACATCTACGTATTAGTCATCGCTATTACCATGGTGATGCGGTTTTG
GCAGTACATCAATGGGCGTGGATAGCGGTTTGACTCACGGGGATTTCCAAGTCTCCACCCCATTGACGTC
AATGGGAGTTTGTTTTGGCACCAAAATCAACGGGACTTTCCAAAATGTCGTAACAACTCCGCCCCATTGA
CGCAAATGGGCGGTAGGCGTGTACGGTGGGAGGTCTATATAAGCAGCGCGTTTTGCCTGTACTGGGTCTC
TCTGGTTAGACCAGATCTGAGCCTGGGAGCTCTCTGGCTAACTAGGGAACCCACTGCTTAAGCCTCAATA
AAGCTTGCCTTGAGTGCTTCAAGTAGTGTGTGCCCGTCTGTTGTGTGACTCTGGTAACTAGAGATCCCTC
AGACCCTTTTAGTCAGTGTGGAAAATCTCTAGCAGTGGCGCCCGAACAGGGACTTGAAAGCGAAAGGGAA
ACCAGAGGAGCTCTCTCGACGCAGGACTCGGCTTGCTGAAGCGCGCACGGCAAGAGGCGAGGGGCGGCGA
CTGGTGAGTACGCCAAAAATTTTGACTAGCGGAGGCTAGAAGGAGAGAGATGGGTGCGAGAGCGTCAGTA
TTAAGCGGGGGAGAATTAGATCGCGATGGGAAAAAATTCGGTTAAGGCCAGGGGGAAAGAAAAAATATAA
ATTAAAACATATAGTATGGGCAAGCAGGGAGCTAGAACGATTCGCAGTTAATCCTGGCCTGTTAGAAACA
TCAGAAGGCTGTAGACAAATACTGGGACAGCTACAACCATCCCTTCAGACAGGATCAGAAGAACTTAGAT
CATTATATAATACAGTAGCAACCCTCTATTGTGTGCATCAAAGGATAGAGATAAAAGACACCAAGGAAGC
TTTAGACAAGATAGAGGAAGAGCAAAACAAAAGTAAGACCACCGCACAGCAAGCGGCCGGCCGCTGATCT
TCAGACCTGGAGGAGGAGATATGAGGGACAATTGGAGAAGTGAATTATATAAATATAAAGTAGTAAAAAT
TGAACCATTAGGAGTAGCACCCACCAAGGCAAAGAGAAGAGTGGTGCAGAGAGAAAAAAGAGCAGTGGGA
ATAGGAGCTTTGTTCCTTGGGTTCTTGGGAGCAGCAGGAAGCACTATGGGCGCAGCGTCAATGACGCTGA
CGGTACAGGCCAGACAATTATTGTCTGGTATAGTGCAGCAGCAGAACAATTTGCTGAGGGCTATTGAGGC
GCAACAGCATCTGTTGCAACTCACAGTCTGGGGCATCAAGCAGCTCCAGGCAAGAATCCTGGCTGTGGAA
AGATACCTAAAGGATCAACAGCTCCTGGGGATTTGGGGTTGCTCTGGAAAACTCATTTGCACCACTGCTG
TGCCTTGGAATGCTAGTTGGAGTAATAAATCTCTGGAACAGATTTGGAATCACACGACCTGGATGGAGTG
GGACAGAGAAATTAACAATTACACAAGCTTAATACACTCCTTAATTGAAGAATCGCAAAACCAGCAAGAA
AAGAATGAACAAGAATTATTGGAATTAGATAAATGGGCAAGTTTGTGGAATTGGTTTAACATAACAAATT
GGCTGTGGTATATAAAATTATTCATAATGATAGTAGGAGGCTTGGTAGGTTTAAGAATAGTTTTTGCTGT
ACTTTCTATAGTGAATAGAGTTAGGCAGGGATATTCACCATTATCGTTTCAGACCCACCTCCCAACCCCG
AGGGGACCCGACAGGCCCGAAGGAATAGAAGAAGAAGGTGGAGAGAGAGACAGAGACAGATCCATTCGAT
TAGTGAACGGATCGGCACTGCGTGCGCCAATTCTGCAGACAAATGGCAGTATTCATCCACAATTTTAAAA
GAAAAGGGGGGATTGGGGGGTACAGTGCAGGGGAAAGAATAGTAGACATAATAGCAACAGACATACAAAC
TAAAGAATTACAAAAACAAATTACAAAAATTCAAAATTTTCGGGTTTATTACAGGGACAGCAGAGATCCA
GTTTGGTTAGTACCGGGCCCGGGTCGACTAGTGATCAGTGTGAGGGAGTGTAAAGCTGGTTTCGACGGTT
TCGATATGTCGAGTTTACTCCCTATCAGTGATAGAGAACGTATGTCGAGTTTACTCCCTATCAGTGATAG
AGAACGATGTCGAGTTTACTCCCTATCAGTGATAGAGAACGTATGTCGAGTTTACTCCCTATCAGTGATA
GAGAACGTATGTCGAGTTTACTCCCTATCAGTGATAGAGAACGTATGTCGAGTTTATCCCTATCAGTGAT
AGAGAACGTATGTCGAGTTTACTCCCTATCAGTGATAGAGAACGTATGTCGAGGTAGGCGTGTACGGTGG
GAGGCCTATATAAGCAGAGCTCGTTTAGTGAACCGTCAGATCGCCTGGAGAATACGTAAGTCACTAACTC
GAACGCTAGCTGTGCGATCGTTTACCATGGTGAGCAAGGGCGAGGAGCTGTTCACCGGGGTGGTGCCCAT
CCTGGTCGAGCTGGACGGCGACGTAAACGGCCACAAGTTCAGCGTGTCTGGCGAGGGCGAGGGCGATGCC
ACCTACGGCAAGCTGACCCTGAAGTTCATCTGCACCACCGGCAAGCTGCCCGTGCCCTGGCCCACCCTCG
TGACCACCCTGACCTACGGCGTGCAGTGCTTCAGCCGCTACCCCGACCACATGAAGCAGCACGACTTCTT
CAAGTCCGCCATGCCCGAAGGCTACGTCCAGGAGCGCACCATCTTCTTCAAGGACGACGGCAACTACAAG
ACCCGCGCCGAGGTGAAGTTCGAGGGCGACACCCTGGTGAACCGCATCGAGCTGAAGGGCATCGACTTCA
AGGAGGACGGCAACATCCTGGGGCACAAGCTGGAGTACAACTACAACAGCCACAACGTCTATATCATGGC
CGACAAGCAGAAGAACGGCATCAAGGCGAACTTCAAGATCCGCCACAACATCGAGGACGGCAGCGTGCAG
CTCGCCGACCACTACCAGCAGAACACCCCCATCGGCGACGGCCCCGTGCTGCTGCCCGACAACCACTACC
TGAGCACCCAGTCCGCCCTGAGCAAAGACCCCAACGAGAAGCGCGATCACATGGTCCTGCTGGAGTTCGT
GACCGCCGCCGGGATCACTCTCGGCATGGACGAGCTGTACAAGTAATGACGTACGGCTAAGCCTCGACTA
GGGATAACAGGGTAATTGTTTGAATGAGGCTTCAGTACTTTACAGAATCGTTGCCTGCACATCTTGGAAA
CACTTGCTGGGATTACTTCTTCAGGTTAACCCAACAGAAGGCTCGAGAAGGTATATTGCTGTTGACAGTG
AGCGCCCACTACAAGTACATGTGTAATAGTGAAGCCACAGATGTATTACACATGTACTTGTAGTGGATGC
CTACTGCCTCGGAATTCAAGGGGCTACTTTAGGAGCAATTATCTTGTTTACTAAAACTGAATACCTTGCT
ATCTCTTTGATACATTTTTACAAAGCTGAATTAAAATGGTATAAATTAAATCACTTTTTTCAATTCTACC
GGGTAGGGGAGGCGCTTTTCCCAAGGCAGTCTGGAGCATGCGCTTTAGCAGCCCCGCTGGGCACTTGGCG
CTACACAAGTGGCCTCTGGCCTCGCACACATTCCACATCCACCGGTAGGCGCCAACCGGCTCCGTTCTTT
GGTGGCCCCTTCGCGCCACCTTCTACTCCTCCCCTAGTCAGGAAGTTCCCCCCCGCCCCGCAGCTCGCGT
CGTGCAGGACGTGACAAATGGAAGTAGCACGTCTCACTAGTCTCGTGCAGATGGACAGCACCGCTGAGCA
ATGGAAGCGGGTAGGCCTTTGGGGCAGCGGCCAATAGCAGCTTTGCTCCTTCGCTTTCTGGGCTCAGAGG
CTGGGAAGGGGTGGGTCCGGGGGCGGGCTCAGGGGCGGGCTCAGGGGCGGGGCGGCCGCGACCCGACATT
AGCGCTACAGCTTAAGCGGACCATGTCTAGACTGGACAAGAGCAAAGTCATAAACGGAGCTCTGGAATTA
CTCAATGGTGTCGGTATCGAAGGCCTGACGACAAGGAAACTCGCTCAAAAGCTGGGAGTTGAGCAGCCTA
CCCTGTACCGGCACGTGAAGAACAAGCGGGCCCTGCTCGATGCCCTGCCAATCGAGATGCTGGACAGGCA
TCATACCCACTTCTGCCCCCTGGAAGGCGAGTCATGGCAAGACTTTCTGCGGAACAACGCCAAGTCATAC
CGCTGTGCTCTCCTCTCACATCGCGACGGGGCTAAAGTGCATCTCGGCACCCGCCCAACAGAGAAACAGT
ACGAAACCCTGGAAAATCAGCTCGCGTTCCTGTGTCAGCAAGGCTTCTCCCTGGAGAACGCACTGTACGC
TCTGTCCGCCGTGGGCCACTTTACACTGGGCTGCGTATTGGAGGAACAGGAGCATCAAGTAGCAAAAGAG
GAAAGAGAGACACCTACCACCGATTCTATGCCCCCACTTCTGAGACAAGCAATTGAGCTGTTCGACCGGC
AGGGAGCCGAACCTGCCTTCCTTTTCGGCCTGGAACTAATCATATGTGGCCTGGAGAAACAGCTAAAGTG
CGAAAGCGGCGGGCCGACCGATGCCCTTGACGATTTTGACTTAGACATGCTCCCAGCCGATGCCCTTGAC
GACTTTGACCTTGATATGCTGCCTGCTGACGCTCTTGACGATTTTGACCTTGACATGCTCCCCTGGGGAA
GTGGAGCTAGGGAGGGCAGAGGAAGTCTTCTAACATGCGGTGACGTGGAGGAGAATCCCGGCCCTGGGAT
GCCCAAGAAGAAGAGGAAGGTGTCCAATTTACTGACCGTACACCAAAATTTGCCTGCATTACCGGTCGAT
GCAACGAGTGATGAGGTTCGCAAGAACCTGATGGACATGTTCAGGGATCGCCAGGCGTTTTCTGAGCATA
CCTGGAAAATGCTTCTGTCCGTTTGCCGGTCGTGGGCGGCATGGTGCAAGTTGAATAACCGGAAATGGTT
TCCCGCAGAACCTGAAGATGTTCGCGATTATCTTCTATATCTTCAGGCGCGCGGTCTGGCAGTAAAAACT
ATCCAGCAACATTTGGGCCAGCTAAACATGCTTCATCGTCGGTCCGGGCTGCCACGACCAAGTGACAGCA
ATGCTGTTTCACTGGTTATGCGGCGGATCCGAAAAGAAAACGTTGATGCCGGTGAACGTGCAAAACAGGC
TCTAGCGTTCGAACGCACTGATTTCGACCAGGTTCGTTCACTCATGGAAAATAGCGATCGCTGCCAGGAT
ATACGTAATCTGGCATTTCTGGGGATTGCTTATAACACCCTGTTACGTATAGCCGAAATTGCCAGGATCA
GGGTTAAAGATATCTCACGTACTGACGGTGGGAGAATGTTAATCCATATTGGCAGAACGAAAACGCTGGT
TAGCACCGCAGGTGTAGAGAAGGCACTTAGCCTGGGGGTAACTAAACTGGTCGAGCGATGGATTTCCGTC
TCTGGTGTAGCTGATGATCCGAATAACTACCTGTTTTGCCGGGTCAGAAAAAATGGTGTTGCCGCGCCAT
CTGCCACCAGCCAGCTATCAACTCGCGCCCTGGAAGGGATTTTTGAAGCAACTCATCGATTGATTTACGG
CGCTAAGGATGACTCTGGTCAGAGATACCTGGCCTGGTCTGGACACAGTGCCCGTGTCGGAGCCGCGCGA
GATATGGCCCGCGCTGGAGTTTCAATACCGGAGATCATGCAAGCTGGTGGCTGGACCAATGTAAATATTG
TCATGAACTATATCCGTAACCTGGATAGTGAAACAGGGGCAATGGTGCGCCTGCTGGAAGATGGCGATTA
GAAACGTTGTTGTTTGGGGTTGAATTACTCTTCTAGACCGCGGCGCGCCCGATAATCAACCTCTGGATTA
CAAAATTTGTGAAAGATTGACTGGTATTCTTAACTATGTTGCTCCTTTTACGCTATGTGGATACGCTGCT
TTAATGCCTTTGTATCATGCTATTGCTTCCCGTATGGCTTTCATTTTCTCCTCCTTGTATAAATCCTGGT
TGCTGTCTCTTTATGAGGAGTTGTGGCCCGTTGTCAGGCAACGTGGCGTGGTGTGCACTGTGTTTGCTGA
CGCAACCCCCACTGGTTGGGGCATTGCCACCACCTGTCAGCTCCTTTCCGGGACTTTCGCTTTCCCCCTC
CCTATTGCCACGGCGGAACTCATCGCCGCCTGCCTTGCCCGCTGCTGGACAGGGGCTCGGCTGTTGGGCA
CTGACAATTCCGTGGTGTTGTCGGGGAAATCATCGTCCTTTCCTTGGCTGCTCGCCTGTGTTGCCACCTG
GATTCTGCGCGGGACGTCCTTCTGCTACGTCCCTTCGGCCCTCAATCCAGCGGACCTTCCTTCCCGCGGC
CTGCTGCCGGCTCTGCGGCCTCTTCCGCGTCTTCGCCTTCGCCCTCAGACGAGTCGGATCTCCCTTTGGG
CCGCCTCCCCGCATCGATACCGTCGACCTCGATCGAGACCTAGAAAAACATGGAGCAATCACAAGTAGCA
ATACAGCAGCTACCAATGCTGATTGTGCCTGGCTAGAAGCACAAGAGGAGGAGGAGGTGGGTTTTCCAGT
CACACCTCAGGTACCTTTAAGACCAATGACTTACAAGGCAGCTGTAGATCTTAGCCACTTTTTAAAAGAA
AAGGGGGGACTGGAAGGGCTAATTCACTCCCAACGAAGACAAGATATCCTTGATCTGTGGATCTACCACA
CACAAGGCTACTTCCCTGATTGGCAGAACTACACACCAGGGCCAGGGATCAGATATCCACTGACCTTTGG
ATGGTGCTACAAGCTAGTACCAGTTGAGCAAGAGAAGGTAGAAGAAGCCAATGAAGGAGAGAACACCCGC
TTGTTACACCCTGTGAGCCTGCATGGGATGGATGACCCGGAGAGAGAAGTATTAGAGTGGAGGTTTGACA
GCCGCCTAGCATTTCATCACATGGCCCGAGAGCTGCATCCGGACTGTACTGGGTCTCTCTGGTTAGACCA
GATCTGAGCCTGGGAGCTCTCTGGCTAACTAGGGAACCCACTGCTTAAGCCTCAATAAAGCTTGCCTTGA
GTGCTTCAAGTAGTGTGTGCCCGTCTGTTGTGTGACTCTGGTAACTAGAGATCCCTCAGACCCTTTTAGT
CAGTGTGGAAAATCTCTAGCAGCATGTGAGCAAAAGGCCAGCAAAAGGCCAGGAACCGTAAAAAGGCCGC
GTTGCTGGCGTTTTTCCATAGGCTCCGCCCCCCTGACGAGCATCACAAAAATCGACGCTCAAGTCAGAGG
TGGCGAAACCCGACAGGACTATAAAGATACCAGGCGTTTCCCCCTGGAAGCTCCCTCGTGCGCTCTCCTG
TTCCGACCCTGCCGCTTACCGGATACCTGTCCGCCTTTCTCCCTTCGGGAAGCGTGGCGCTTTCTCATAG
CTCACGCTGTAGGTATCTCAGTTCGGTGTAGGTCGTTCGCTCCAAGCTGGGCTGTGTGCACGAACCCCCC
GTTCAGCCCGACCGCTGCGCCTTATCCGGTAACTATCGTCTTGAGTCCAACCCGGTAAGACACGACTTAT
CGCCACTGGCAGCAGCCACTGGTAACAGGATTAGCAGAGCGAGGTATGTAGGCGGTGCTACAGAGTTCTT
GAAGTGGTGGCCTAACTACGGCTACACTAGAAGAACAGTATTTGGTATCTGCGCTCTGCTGAAGCCAGTT
ACCTTCGGAAAAAGAGTTGGTAGCTCTTGATCCGGCAAACAAACCACCGCTGGTAGCGGTGGTTTTTTTG
TTTGCAAGCAGCAGATTACGCGCAGAAAAAAAGGATCTCAAGAAGATCCTTTGATCTTTTCTACGGGGTC
TGACGCTCAGTGGAACGAAAACTCACGTTAAGGGATTTTGGTCATGAGATTATCAAAAAGGATCTTCACC
TAGATCCTTTTAAATTAAAAATGAAGTTTTAAATCAATCTAAAGTATATATGAGTAAACTTGGTCTGACA
GTTACCAATGCTTAATCAGTGAGGCACCTATCTCAGCGATCTGTCTATTTCGTTCATCCATAGTTGCCTG
ACTCCCCGTCGTGTAGATAACTACGATACGGGAGGGCTTACCATCTGGCCCCAGTGCTGCAATGATACCG
CGAGACCCACGCTCACCGGCTCCAGATTTATCAGCAATAAACCAGCCAGCCGGAAGGGCCGAGCGCAGAA
GTGGTCCTGCAACTTTATCCGCCTCCATCCAGTCTATTAATTGTTGCCGGGAAGCTAGAGTAAGTAGTTC
GCCAGTTAATAGTTTGCGCAACGTTGTTGCCATTGCTACAGGCATCGTGGTGTCACGCTCGTCGTTTGGT
ATGGCTTCATTCAGCTCCGGTTCCCAACGATCAAGGCGAGTTACATGATCCCCCATGTTGTGCAAAAAAG
CGGTTAGCTCCTTCGGTCCTCCGATCGTTGTCAGAAGTAAGTTGGCCGCAGTGTTATCACTCATGGTTAT
GGCAGCACTGCATAATTCTCTTACTGTCATGCCATCCGTAAGATGCTTTTCTACCAATGCTTAATCAGTG
AGGCACCTATCTCAGCGATCTGTCTATTTCGTTCATCCATAGTTGCCTGACTCCCCGTCGTGTAGATAAC
TACGATACGGGAGGGCTTACCATCTGGCCCCAGTGCTGCAATGATACCGCGAGACCCACGCTCACCGGCT
CCAGATTTATCAGCAATAAACCAGCCAGCCGGAAGGGCCGAGCGCAGAAGTGGTCCTGCAACTTTATCCG
CCTCCATCCAGTCTATTAATTGTTGCCGGGAAGCTAGAGTAAGTAGTTCGCCAGTTAATAGTTTGCGCAA
CGTTGTTGCCATTGCTACAGGCATCGTGGTGTCACGCTCGTCGTTTGGTATGGCTTCATTCAGCTCCGGT
TCCCAACGATCAAGGCGAGTTACATGATCCCCCATGTTGTGCAAAAAAGCGGTTAGCTCCTTCGGTCCTC
CGATCGTTGTCAGAAGTAAGTTGGCCGCAGTGTTATCACTCATGGTTATGGCAGCACTGCATAATTCTCT
TACTGTCATGCCATCCGTAAGATGCTTTTCTGTGACTGGTGAGTACTCAACCAAGTCATTCTGAGAATAG
TGTATGCGGCGACCGAGTTGCTCTTGCCCGGCGTCAATACGGGATAATACCGCGCCACATAGCAGAACTT
TAAAAGTGCTCATCATTGGAAAACGTTCTTCGGGGCGAAAACTCTCAAGGATCTTACCGCTGTTGAGATC
CAGTTCGATGTAACCCACTCGTGCACCCAACTGATCTTCAGCATCTTTTACTTTCACCAGCGTTTCTGGG
TGAGCAAAAACAGGAAGGCAAAATGCCGCAAAAAAGGGAATAAGGGCGACACGGAAATGTTGAATACTCA
TACTCTTCCTTTTTCAATATTATTGAAGCATTTATCAGGGTTATTGTCTCATGAGCGGATACATATTTGA
ATGTATTTAGAAAAATAAACAAATAGGGGTTCCGCGCACATTTCCCCGAAAAGTGCCACCTGACG
