>Addgene plasmid #68471 | pTRE:shRNA A-pGK:rtTA-Cre | addgene partial sequence | sequence record 123331 | LNCX 5'-AGCTCGTTTAGTGAACCGTCAGATC-3'
TAACTCGAACGCTAGCTGTGCGATCGTTTACCATGGTGAGCAAGGGCGAGGAGCTGTTCACCGGGGTGGT
GCCCATCCTGGTCGAGCTGGACGGCGACGTAAACGGCCACAAGTTCAGCGTGTCTGGCGAGGGCGAGGGC
GATGCCACCTACGGCAAGCTGACCCTGAAGTTCATCTGCACCACCGGCAAGCTGCCCGTGCCCTGGCCCA
CCCTCGTGACCACCCTGACCTACGGCGTGCAGTGCTTCAGCCGCTACCCCGACCACATGAAGCAGCACGA
CTTCTTCAAGTCCGCCATGCCCGAAGGCTACGTCCAGGAGCGCACCATCTTCTTCAAGGACGACGGCAAC
TACAAGACCCGCGCCGAGGTGAAGTTCGAGGGCGACACCCTGGTGAACCGCATCGAGCTGAAGGGCATCG
ACTTCAAGGAGGACGGCAACATCCTGGGGCACAAGCTGGAGTACAACTACAACAGCCACAACGTCTATAT
CATGGCCGACAAGCAGAAGAACGGCATCAAGGCGAACTTCAAGATCCGCCACAACATCGAGGACGGCAGC
GTGCAGCTCGCCGACCACTACCAGCAGAACACCCCCATCGGCGACGGCCCCGTGCTGCTGCCCGACAACC
ACTACCTGAGCACCCAGTCCGCCCTGAGCAAAGACCCCAACGAGAAGCGCGATCACATGGTCCTGCTGGA
GTTCGTGACCGCCGCCGGGATCACTCTCGGCATGGACGAGCTGTACAAGTAATGACGTACGGCTAAGCCT
CGACTAGGGATAACAGGGTAATTGTTTGAATGAGGCTTCAGTACTTTACAGAATCGTTGCCTGCACATCT
TGGAAACACTTGCTGGGATTACTTCTTCAGGTTAACCCAACAGAAGGCTCGAGAAGGTATATTGCTGTTG
ACAGTGAGCGCCCACTACAAGTACATGTGTAATAGTGAAGCCACAGATGTATTAC
