>Addgene plasmid #68471 | pTRE:shRNA A-pGK:rtTA-Cre | addgene partial sequence | sequence record 123339 | WPRE-R 5'-CATAGCGTAAAAGGAGCAACA-3'
ATTTTGTAATCCAGAGGTTGATTATCGGGCGCGCCGCGGTCTAGAAGAGTAATTCAACCCCAAACAACAA
CGTTTCTAATCGCCATCTTCCAGCAGGCGCACCATTGCCCCTGTTTCACTATCCAGGTTACGGATATAGT
TCATGACAATATTTACATTGGTCCAGCCACCAGCTTGCATGATCTCCGGTATTGAAACTCCAGCGCGGGC
CATATCTCGCGCGGCTCCGACACGGGCACTGTGTCCAGACCAGGCCAGGTATCTCTGACCAGAGTCATCC
TTAGCGCCGTAAATCAATCGATGAGTTGCTTCAAAAATCCCTTCCAGGGCGCGAGTTGATAGCTGGCTGG
TGGCAGATGGCGCGGCAACACCATTTTTTCTGACCCGGCAAAACAGGTAGTTATTCGGATCATCAGCTAC
ACCAGAGACGGAAATCCATCGCTCGACCAGTTTAGTTACCCCCAGGCTAAGTGCCTTCTCTACACCTGCG
GTGCTAACCAGCGTTTTCGTTCTGCCAATATGGATTAACATTCTCCCACCGTCAGTACGTGAGATATCTT
TAACCCTGATCCTGGCAATTTCGGCTATACGTAACAGGGTGTTATAAGCAATCCCCAGAAATGCCAGATT
ACGTATATCCTGGCAGCGATCGCTATTTTCCATGAGTGAACGAACCTGGTCGAAATCAGTGCGTTCGAAC
GCTAGAGCCTGTTTTGCACGTTCACCGGCATCAACGTTTTCTTTTCGGATCCGCCGCATAACCAGTGAAA
CAGCATTGCTGTCACTTGGTCGTGGCAGCCCGGACCGACGATGAAGCATGTTTAGCTGGCCCAAATGTTG
CTGGATAGTTTTTACTGCCA
